>Addgene plasmid #205439 | pD/Paro-IFN | addgene full sequence | sequence record 408672 | Addgene NGS Result
TCTTCTCTCATCCGCCAAAACAGCCAAGCTGGAGACCGTTTGACATTACCCTGTTATCCCTAGATACATT
ACCCTGTTATCCCAGATGACATACCCTGTTATCCCTAGATGACATTACCCTGTTATCCCAGATGACATTA
CCCTGTTATCCCTAGATACATTACCCTGTTATCCCAGATGACATACCCTGTTATCCCTAGATGACATTAC
CCTGTTATCCCAGATGACATTACCCTGTTATCCCTAGATACATTACCCTGTTATCCCAGATGACATACCC
TGTTATCCCTAGATGACATTACCCTGTTATCCCAGATGACATTACCCTGTTATCCCTAGATACATTACCC
TGTTATCCCAGATGACATACCCTGTTATCCCTAGATGACATTACCCTGTTATCCCAGATGACATTACCCT
GTTATCCCTAGATACATTACCCTGTTATCCCAGATGACATACCCTGTTATCCCTAGATGACATTACCCTG
TTATCCCAGATGACATTACCCTGTTATCCCTAGATACATTACCCTGTTATCCCAGATGACATACCCTGTT
ATCCCTAGATGACATTACCCTGTTATCCCAGATGACATTACCCTGTTATCCCTAGATACATTACCCTGTT
ATCCCAGATGACATACCCTGTTATCCCTAGATGACATTACCCTGTTATCCCAGATGACATTACCCTGTTA
TCCCTAGATACATTACCCTGTTATCCCAGATGACATACCCTGTTATCCCTAGATGACATTACCCTGTTAT
CCCAGATAAACTCAATGATGATGATGATGATGGTCGAGACTCAGCGGCCGCGGTGCCAGGGCGTGCCCTT
GGGCTCCCCGGGCGCGACTAGAGGATCCATAACTTCGTATAACCATAATTATACGAACGGTAATCGATGC
TAGTGACGGCGGGGAGCTCGCTGAGGCTTGACATGATTGGTGCGTATGTTTGTATGAAGCTACAGGACTG
ATTTGGCGGGCTATGAGGGCGGGGGAAGCTCTGGAAGGGCCGCGATGGGGCGCGCGGCGTCCAGAAGGCG
CCATACGGCCCGCTGGCGGCACCCATCCGGTATAAAAGCCCGCGACCCCGAACGGTGACCTCCACTTTCA
GCGACAAACGAGCACTTATACATACGCGACTATTCTGCCGCTATACATAACCACTCAAGCTTGCATGCCG
GGCGCGCCAGAAGGAGCGCAGCCAAACCAGGATGATGTTTGATGGGGTATTTGAGCACTTGCAACCCTTA
TCCGGAAGCCCCCTGGCCCACAAAGGCTAGGCGCCAATGCAAGCAGTTCGCATGCAGCCCCTGGAGCGGT
GCCCTCCTGATAAACCGGCCAGGGGGCCTATGTTCTTTACTTTTTTACAAGAGAAGTCACTCAACATCTT
AAAATGGCCAGGTGAGTCGACGAGCAAGCCCGGCGGATCAGGCAGCGTGCTTGCAGATTTGACTTGCAAC
GCCCGCATTGTGTCGACGAAGGCTTTTGGCTCCTCTGTCGCTGTCTCAAGCAGCATCTAACCCTGCGTCG
CCGTTTCCATTTGCAGGATGCATATGTCTCGCTCCCCCAGCATCGCAATTGTCCTCGCGGTGAGTCGACG
AGCAAGCCCGGCGGATCAGGCAGCGTGCTTGCAGATTTGACTTGCAACGCCCGCATTGTGTCGACGAAGG
CTTTTGGCTCCTCTGTCGCTGTCTCAAGCAGCATCTAACCCTGCGTCGCCGTTTCCATTTGCAGGCGGTC
GCCCTCCTGGGCGTCTGCGCGCTGGCCCAGAGATCTGACGTCTGTGATCTGCCCGACACCCACTCTTTAC
GCAACTGGCGCGTGCTGACTTTACTGGGGCAAATGCGCCGTTTAAGCGCCAGCTCTTGTGACCACTACAC
CACCGACTTCGCCTTCCCCAAGGAGCTGTTCGACGGCCAGCGTTTACAAGAGGCCCAAGCCTTAAGCGTG
GTGCACGTGATGACCCAGAAGGTGTTCCATTTATTCTGCACCAACATGAGCAGCGCCCCTTGGAACATGA
CTTTACTGGAGGAGCTGTGCTCGGTGAGCTTGCGGGGTTGCGAGCAACACTCCAGCAACGAACAGTGCCC
AAGTCAGGAATCTGCAGTCAGCCTGGGCTTTCGGCGGCTTTTTCTTGGGCAAACAGCTTGCACTCATGCC
AGCGCGGCTTGTCCAGCCTCACTTGAGCTTTCCAGCTGCTACCAGCCGGGCTATACGACAGCGACAGAGC
CATAGCGTGGAATCACTTATTTGGGTTGCCGAAGTAGCGGTCGGAGCGTGAGTTCTTGGTCAAGCCGCCC
CTTATCCGGTTCCTGTCCGTGTCTTTGTCCCTCGTTCACCCTTCGCGGCACCCTTCATCCCCTTGCTTGC
AGGGTTTAAGCGAGCAGCTGGACGATTTAGACGCTTGTCCTTTACAAGAAGCCGGTTTAGCCGAGACCCC
TTTAATGCACGAGGACAGCACTTTACGCACCTACTTCCAGCGCATCTCTTTATATTTACAAGATCGCAAC
CACAGCCCTTGTGCTTGGGAAATGGTGCGCGCGGAGATCGGCCGCAGCTTCTTCTCTTTAACCATTTTAC
AAGAGCGTGTTCGCCGCCGCAAGTGAACGCGTCCGCTCCGTGTAAATGGAGGCGCTCGTTGATCTGAGCC
TTGCCCCCTGACGAACGGCGGTGGATGGAAGATACTGCTCTCAAGTGCTGAAGCGGTAGCTTAGCTCCCC
GTTTCGTGCTGATCAGTCTTTTTCAACACGTAAAAAGCGGAGGAGTTTTGCAATTTTGTTGGTTGTAACG
ATCCTCCGTTGATTTTGGCCTCTTTCTCCATGGGCGGGCTGGGCGTATTTGAAGCGGACCCGGATCCTAC
CGTTCGTATAAAGTATCCTATACGAAGTTATAGGCAGCGTGCTTGCAGATTTGACTTGCAACGCCCGCAT
TGTGTCGACGAAGGCTTTTGGCTCCTCTGTCGCTGTCTCAAGCAGCATCTAACCCTGCGTCGCCGTTTCC
ATTTGCAGGTTTCGAAGCATGGACGATGCGTTGCGTGCACTGCGGGGTCGGTATCCCGGTTGTGAGTGGG
TTGTTGTGGAGGATGGGGCCTCGGGGGCTGGTGTTTATCGGCTTCGGGGTGGTGGGCGGGAGTTGTTTGT
CAAGGTGGCAGCTCTGGGGGCCGGGGTGGGCTTGTTGGGTGAGGCTGAGCGGCTGGTGTGGTTGGCGGAG
GTGGGGATTCCCGTACCTCGTGTTGTGGAGGGTGGTGGGGACGAGAGGGTCGCCTGGTTGGTCACCGAAG
CGGTTCCGGGGCGTCCGGCCAGTGCGCGGTGGCCGCGGGAGCAGCGGCTGGACGTGGCGGTGGCGCTCGC
GGGGCTCGCTCGTTCGCTGCACGCGCTGGACTGGGAGCGGTGTCCGTTCGATCGCAGTCTCGCGGTGACG
GTGCCGCAGGCGGCCCGTGCTGTCGCTGAAGGGAGCGTCGACTTGGAGGATCTGGACGAGGAGCGGAAGG
GGTGGTCGGGGGAGCGGCTTCTCGCCGAGCTGGAGCGGACTCGGCCTGCGGACGAGGATCTGGCGGTTTG
CCACGGTGACCTGTGCCCGGACAACGTGCTGCTCGACCCTCGTACCTGCGAGGTGACCGGGCTGATCGAC
GTGGGGCGGGTCGGCCGTGCGGACCGGCACTCCGATCTCGCGCTGGTGCTGCGCGAGCTGGCCCACGAGG
AGGACCCGTGGTTCGGGCCGGAGTGTTCCGCGGCGTTCCTGCGGGAGTACGGGCGCGGGTGGGATGGGGC
GGTATCGGAGGAAAAGCTGGCGTTTTACCGGCTGTTGGACGAGTTCTTCTGACTCGAGTGACCGCTCCGT
GTAAATGGAGGCGCTCGTTGATCTGAGCCTTGCCCCCTGACGAACGGCGGTGGATGGAAGATACTGCTCT
CAAGTGCTGAAGCGGTAGCTTAGCTCCCCGTTTCGTGCTGATCAGTCTTTTTCAACACGTAAAAAGCGGA
GGAGTTTTGCAATTTTGTTGGTTGTAACGATCCTCCGTTGATTTTGGCCTCTTTCTCCATGGGCGGGCTG
GGCGTATTTGAAGCGGACCCGGTACCACGCGTAGATCTGGTACCATAACTTCGTATAACCATAATTATAC
GAAGTTATGTCGACCCATGGGGGCCCGCCCCAACTGGGGTAACCTTTGAGTTCTCTCAGTTGGGGGTAAT
CAGCATCATGATGTGGTACCACATCATGATGCTGATTATAAGAATGCGGCCGCCACACTCTAGTGGATCT
CGAGTTAATAATTCAGAAGAACTCGTCAAGAAGGCGATAGAAGGCGATGCGCTGCGAATCGGGAGCGGCG
ATACCGTAAAGCACGAGGAAGCGGTCAGCCCATTCGCCGCCAAGCTCTTCAGCAATATCACGGGTAGCCA
ACGCTATGTCCTGATAGCGGTCCGCCACACCCAGCCGGCCACAGTCGATGAATCCAGAAAAGCGGCCATT
TTCCACCATGATATTCGGCAAGCAGGCATCGCCATGGGTCACGACGAGATCCTCGCCGTCGGGCATGCTC
GCCTTGAGCCTGGCGAACAGTTCGGCTGGCGCGAGCCCCTGATGCTCTTCGTCCAGATCATCCTGATCGA
CAAGACCGGCTTCCATCCGAGTACGTGCTCGCTCGATGCGATGTTTCGCTTGGTGGTCGAATGGGCAGGT
AGCCGGATCAAGCGTATGCAGCCGCCGCATTGCATCAGCCATGATGGATACTTTCTCGGCAGGAGCAAGG
TGAGATGACAGGAGATCCTGCCCCGGCACTTCGCCCAATAGCAGCCAGTCCCTTCCCGCTTCAGTGACAA
CGTCGAGCACAGCTGCGCAAGGAACGCCCGTCGTGGCCAGCCACGATAGCCGCGCTGCCTCGTCTTGCAG
TTCATTCAGGGCACCGGACAGGTCGGTCTTGACAAAAAGAACCGGGCGCCCCTGCGCTGACAGCCGGAAC
ACGGCGGCATCAGAGCAGCCGATTGTCTGTTGTGCCCAGTCATAGCCGAATAGCCTCTCCACCCAAGCGG
CCGGAGAACCTGCGTGCAATCCATCTTGTTCAATCATGCGAAACGATCCTCATCCTGTCTCTTGATCAGA
GCTTGATCCCCTGCGCCATCAGATCCTTGGCGGCAAGAAAGCCATCCAGTTTACTTTGCAGGGCTTCCCA
ACCTTACCAGAGGGCGCCCCAGCTGGCAATTCCGGTTCGCTTGCTGTCCATAAAACCGCCCAGTCTAGCT
ATCGCCATGTAAGCCCACTGCAAGCTACCTGCTTTCTCTTTGCGCTTGCGTTTTCCCTTGTCCAGATAGC
CCAGTAGCTGACATTCATCCGGGGTCAGCACCGTTTCTGCGGACTGGCTTTCTACGCGCTCGAGGGGGGG
CCAAACGGTCTCCAGCTTGGCTGTTTTGGCGGATGAGAGAAGATTTTCAGCCTGATACAGATTAAATCAG
AACGCAGAAGCGGTCTGATAAAACAGAATTTGCCTGGCGGCAGTAGCGCGGTGGTCCCACCTGACCCCAT
GCCGAACTCAGAAGTGAAACGCCGTAGCGCCGATGGTAGTGTGGGGTCTCCCCATGCGAGAGTAGGGAAC
TGCCAGGCATCAAATAAAACGAAAGGCTCAGTCGAAAGACTGGGCCTTTCGTTTTATCTGTTGTTTGTCG
GTGAACGCTCTCCTGAGTAGGACAAATCCGCCGGGAGCGGATTTGAACGTTGCGAAGCAACGGCCCGGAG
GGTGGCGGGCAGGACGCCCGCCATAAACTGCCAGGCATCAAATTAAGCAGAAGGCCATCCTGACGGATGG
CCTTTTTGCGTTTCTACAAACTCTTTTGTTTATTTTTCTAAATACATTCAAATATGTATCCGCTCATGAC
CAAAATCCCTTAACGTGAGTTTTCGTTCCACTGAGCGTCAGACCCCGTAGAAAAGATCAAAGGATCTTCT
TGAGATCCTTTTTTTCTGCGCGTAATCTGCTGCTTGCAAACAAAAAAACCACCGCTACCAGCGGTGGTTT
GTTTGCCGGATCAAGAGCTACCAACTCTTTTTCCGAAGGTAACTGGCTTCAGCAGAGCGCAGATACCAAA
TACTGTCCTTCTAGTGTAGCCGTAGTTAGGCCACCACTTCAAGAACTCTGTAGCACCGCCTACATACCTC
GCTCTGCTAATCCTGTTACCAGTGGCTGCTGCCAGTGGCGATAAGTCGTGTCTTACCGGGTTGGACTCAA
GACGATAGTTACCGGATAAGGCGCAGCGGTCGGGCTGAACGGGGGGTTCGTGCACACAGCCCAGCTTGGA
GCGAACGACCTACACCGAACTGAGATACCTACAGCGTGAGCTATGAGAAAGCGCCACGCTTCCCGAAGGG
AGAAAGGCGGACAGGTATCCGGTAAGCGGCAGGGTCGGAACAGGAGAGCGCACGAGGGAGCTTCCAGGGG
GAAACGCCTGGTATCTTTATAGTCCTGTCGGGTTTCGCCACCTCTGACTTGAGCGTCGATTTTTGTGATG
CTCGTCAGGGGGGCGGAGCCTATGGAAAAACGCCAGCAACGCGGCCTTTTTACGGTTCCTGGCCTTTTGC
TGGCCTTTTGCTCACATGTTCTTTCCTGCGTTATCCCCTGATTCTGTGGATAACCGTATTACCGCCTTTG
AGTGAGCTGATACCGCTCGCCGCAGCCGAACGACCGAGCGCAGCGAGTCAGTGAGCGAGGAAGCGGAAGA
GCGCCTGATGCGGTATTTTCTCCTTACGCATCTGTGCGGTATTTCACACCGCATATGGTGCACTCTCAGT
ACAATCTGCTCTGATGCCGCATAGTTAAGCCAGTATACACTCCGCTATCGCTACGTGACTGGGTCATGGC
TGCGCCCCGACACCCGCCAACACCCGCTGACGCGCCCTGACGGGCTTGTCTGCTCCCGGCATCCGCTTAC
AGACAAGCTGTGACCGTCTCCGGGAGCTGCATGTGTCAGAGGTTTTCACCGTCATCACCGAAACGCGCGA
GGCAGCAGATCAATTCGCGCGCGAAGGCGAAGCGGCATGCATAATGTGCCTGTCAAATGGACGAAGCAGG
GATTCTGCAAACCCTATGCTACTCCGTCAAGCCGTCAATTGTCTGATTCGTTACCAATTATGACAACTTG
ACGGCTACATCATTCACTTTTTCTTCACAACCGGCACGGAACTCGCTCGGGCTGGCCCCGGTGCATTTTT
TAAATACCCGCGAGAAATAGAGTTGATCGTCAAAACCAACATTGCGACCGACGGTGGCGATAGGCATCCG
GGTGGTGCTCAAAAGCAGCTTCGCCTGGCTGATACGTTGGTCCTCGCGCCAGCTTAAGACGCTAATCCCT
AACTGCTGGCGGAAAAGATGTGACAGACGCGACGGCGACAAGCAAACATGCTGTGCGACGCTGGCGAT
Features (pLannotate 1.2.2; 17 found; start..end, strand, type, name):
    785..802     -  CDS            capTEV™ (fragment): composite tag for in vivo biotinylation, TEV protease cleavage, and 6xHis tagging
    823..856     +  protein_bind   attB: minimal attB site for the φC31 integrase (Groth et al., 2000) phage φC31 integrase
   1727..2041    +  CDS            IFNA7 (fragment): IFNA7_HUMAN - Experimental evidence at protein level: Swiss-Prot protein existence level 1. Produced by macrophages, IFN-alpha have antiviral activities. Interferon stimulates the production of two enzymes: a protein kinase and an oligoadenylate synthetase. From Homo sapiens (Human).
   2386..2610    +  CDS            IFNA10 (fragment): IFN10_HUMAN - Experimental evidence at protein level: Swiss-Prot protein existence level 1. Produced by macrophages, IFN-alpha have antiviral activities. Interferon stimulates the production of two enzymes: a protein kinase and an oligoadenylate synthetase. From Homo sapiens (Human).
   2873..2901    -  protein_bind   lox2272 (fragment): Cre-mediated recombination occurs in the 8-bp core sequence (GGATACTT). lox2272 sites are compatible with each other, but incompatible with loxP or loxN sites (Lee and Saito, 1988). Cre recombinase
   3029..3829    +  CDS            aph: KKA5_STRFR - Protein inferred from homology: Swiss-Prot protein existence level 3. Resistance to kanamycin and structurally-related aminoglycosides, including amikacin. From Streptomyces fradiae (Streptomyces roseoflavus).
   4157..4196    +  protein_bind   phage φC31 attP (fragment): attachment site of phage φC31 phage φC31 integrase
   4283..5077    -  CDS            NeoR/KanR: aminoglycoside phosphotransferase from Tn5; aph(3')-II (or nptII); confers resistance to neomycin, kanamycin, and G418 (Geneticin®)
   5109..5381    -  CDS            tnpA (fragment): TN5P_ECOLX - Also known as tnp. Experimental evidence at protein level: Swiss-Prot protein existence level 1. Mediates transposition of transposon Tn5 by a 'cut and paste' mechanism. First, the monomeric transposase binds the 19 bp inverted DNA repeats flanking the transposon. Then, dimerization of the DNA- bound transposase creates a synaptic DNA complex. After nicking of the first DNA strand, excision of the transposon proceeds through a series of intermediates. The transposase then mediates the insertion of the transposon at a new site by strand transfer. The activity of the wild- type tran
   5492..5607    +  ncRNA          5S rRNA: Accession: RF00001 - 5S ribosomal RNA
   5611..5697    +  terminator     rrnB T1 terminator: Escherichia coli rrnB; transcription terminator T1 from the E. coli rrnB gene
   5789..5816    +  terminator     rrnB T2 terminator: transcription terminator T2 from the E. coli rrnB gene
   5835..5879    +  promoter       AmpR promoter (fragment): bla
   5950..6538    +  rep_origin     ori: high-copy-number ColE1/pMB1/pBR322/pUC origin of replication
   6724..6864    -  misc_feature   bom: basis of mobility region from pBR322
   6966..7006    -  CDS            rop (fragment): Rop protein, which maintains plasmids at low copy number; rop
   7128..7418    -  CDS            araC (fragment): L-arabinose regulatory protein; araC
