[The description below was written by a language model from this plasmid's Addgene catalogue record and pLannotate feature annotations shown in this document.]
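Description:
pD/Paro-IFN is a donor plasmid for Cre-mediated, site-specific integration of transgenes into the nuclear genome of the green alga Chlamydomonas reinhardtii. It is built on the pMC backbone, a minicircle parental vector. The feature table accordingly shows φC31 attB and attP sites flanking the payload region, although the record does not say whether minicircle production is used here. In E. coli the 7.4 kb plasmid replicates from a high-copy ColE1/pUC-type origin and is selected with kanamycin through the Tn5-derived NeoR/KanR gene. Backbone remnants such as bom, rrnB terminators and fragments of rop and araC are also annotated.

The payload carries two genes. The first is the dog interferon α-4 coding sequence, driven by the HSP70A/RBCS2 hybrid promoter, a chimeric promoter widely used for nuclear transgene expression in Chlamydomonas. The annotation software detects this gene as two separate stretches with homology to human IFN-α proteins, which suggests the coding sequence is interrupted, possibly by an intron, though the record does not state this. The second is a paromomycin resistance gene, annotated as a Streptomyces-type aminoglycoside phosphotransferase (aph), which provides selection in the alga. No promoter is recorded for this marker.

A partial match to a lox2272 site lies between the two genes. It may represent a mutated lox variant, and the automated annotation found no other lox sites. The precise lox arrangement therefore cannot be determined from these fields. The stated purpose is to supply the Paro and IFNα-4 genes for Cre-driven insertion into a lox-tagged genomic target in a retargetable Chlamydomonas strain, with integrants recovered by paromomycin resistance.
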