Addgene plasmid #205439: pD/Paro-IFN
Purpose: A donor vector plasmid for Cre-mediated integration of paromomycin resistance (Paro) and dog IFNα-4 (IFNα-4) genes
Depositing lab: Masamichi Kamihira. Depositing organization: Kyushu University. Publication: Novel transgenic Chlamydomonas reinhardtii strain with retargetable genomic transgene integration using Cre-loxP system. Huang G, Kawabe Y, Shirakawa K, Akiyama T, Kamihira M. J Biosci Bioeng. 2021 Nov;132(5):469-478. doi: 10.1016/j.jbiosc.2021.07.006. Epub 2021 Aug 19. PubMed 34420898.
Backbone
  Vector backbone: pMC
  Backbone manufacturer: System Biosciences
  Vector type: Cre/Lox ; Chlamydomonas Expression
  Selectable markers: paromomycin
Growth in bacteria
  Bacterial resistance: Kanamycin, 50 μg/mL
  Growth temperature: 37°C
  Growth strain: DH5alpha
  Copy number: High Copy
Gene/Insert 1
  Gene/Insert name: dog interferon α-4 gene (alt name: IFNα-4)
  Species: dog
  Promoter: Heat shock protein 70A (HSP70A)/ribulose bisphosphate carboxylase small subunit 2 (RBCS2) hybrid promoter
  Cloning method: Restriction Enzyme; 5′ cloning site BamHI (unknown if destroyed); 3′ cloning site BamHI (unknown if destroyed)
  Sequencing primers: 5′ CAGAAGGAGCGCAGCCAAAC; 3′ TCCACAACAACCCACTCACAACC
Gene/Insert 2
  Gene/Insert name: paromomycin resistance gene (alt name: Paro)
  Cloning method: Restriction Enzyme; 5′ cloning site BstBI (unknown if destroyed); 3′ cloning site ApaI (unknown if destroyed)
  Sequencing primers: 5′ CGGCCGCAGCTTCTTCTCTTTAACC; 3′ CGTTGGCTACCCGTGATATT
Terms and licenses: Academic/Nonprofit Terms; Industry Terms: Not Available to Industry
How to cite: pD/Paro-IFN was a gift from Masamichi Kamihira (Addgene plasmid # 205439 ; http://n2t.net/addgene:205439 ; RRID:Addgene_205439)
